>Addgene plasmid #125108 | pSR357.20 | addgene full sequence | sequence record 247778 | Addgene NGS Result
AATAGGCGTATCACGAGGCCCTTTCGTCTTCACCTCGAGTCCCTATCAGTGATAGAGATTGACATCCCTA
TCAGTGATAGAGATACTGAGCACATCAGCAGGACGCACTGACCTAAGGATTTTTTCTAGAAGAATTATAT
ACAACAAATGAGTAATCAGGAACCGGCTACTATCCTGCTGATTGACGATCACCCGATGCTGCGAACTGGC
GTAAAACAGCTTATCAGTATGGCACCAGATATCACCGTGGTTGGCGAAGCGAGTAATGGCGAACAGGGTA
TTGAACTGGCGGAGTCTCTTGATCCCGATCTGATCCTGTTAGATCTCAATATGCCCGGCATGAACGGTCT
GGAAACGCTGGATAAACTGCGCGAAAAGTCCCTCTCAGGGCGCATTGTGGTATTCAGCGTCTCTAACCAT
GAAGAAGATGTGGTCACCGCACTGAAACGCGGCGCGGATGGCTATCTGTTAAAAGATATGGAACCGGAAG
ATCTGCTGAAAGCATTGCATCAGGCAGCTGCTGGCGAAATGGTATTAAGCGAAGCATTAACGCCTGTTCT
GGCCGCCAGCTTGCGCGCTAACCGTGCCACTACTGAGCGCGATGTTAACCAGCTGACAGAAAAGGAAGTC
ATTGTTCTAAAAGCAATTGCTAAAGGTCTTAAAAGCAAAGCGATTGCCTTTGATTTGGGCGTCTCTGAGC
GAACAGTAAAGTCCAGATTAACGTCAATTTACAATAAATTAGGCGCGAATTCAAGAACTGAGGCAGTAAC
GATTGCCATGCAAAAAGGTATTCTGACAATAGACAACTAATAATAATCTAGACCAGGCATCAAATAAAAC
GAAAGGCTCAGTCGAAAGACTGGGCCTTTCGTTTTATCTGTTGTTTGTCGGTGAACGCTCTCTACTAGAG
TCACACTGGCTCACCTTCGGGTGGGCCTTTCTGCGTTTATAGTAAATCACTGCATAATTCGTGTCGCTCA
AGGCGCACTCCCGTTCTGGATAATGTTTTTTGCGCCGACATCATAACGGTTCTGGCAAATATTATGAAAT
GAGCTGGTTAGCTAGTCAACTGCATATTTAAAATTGCCCAAACGTACATGCCCGAATGTACGTTTTTTTC
ATTTCATTGTCAACTACAATGAGAAAGAATGTGATCAAGCAATGTGTTGAAAGGAGATTATCAAAGAGGA
GAAATACTAGATGCGTAAAGGCGAAGAGCTGTTCACTGGTGTCGTCCCTATTCTGGTGGAACTGGATGGT
GATGTCAACGGTCATAAGTTTTCCGTGCGTGGCGAGGGTGAAGGTGACGCAACTAATGGTAAACTGACGC
TGAAGTTCATCTGTACTACTGGTAAACTGCCGGTACCTTGGCCGACTCTGGTAACGACGCTGACTTATGG
TGTTCAGTGCTTTGCTCGTTATCCGGACCATATGAAGCAGCATGACTTCTTCAAGTCCGCCATGCCGGAA
GGCTATGTGCAGGAACGCACGATTTCCTTTAAGGATGACGGCACGTACAAAACGCGTGCGGAAGTGAAAT
TTGAAGGCGATACCCTGGTAAACCGCATTGAGCTGAAAGGCATTGACTTTAAAGAAGACGGCAATATCCT
GGGCCATAAGCTGGAATACAATTTTAACAGCCACAATGTTTACATCACCGCCGATAAACAAAAAAATGGC
ATTAAAGCGAATTTTAAAATTCGCCACAACGTGGAGGATGGCAGCGTGCAGCTGGCTGATCACTACCAGC
AAAACACTCCAATCGGTGATGGTCCTGTTCTGCTGCCAGACAATCACTATCTGAGCACGCAAAGCGTTCT
GTCTAAAGATCCGAACGAGAAACGCGATCATATGGTTCTGCTGGAGTTCGTAACCGCAGCGGGCATCACG
CATGGTATGGATGAACTGTACAAATGATGATAATAATCTAGACCAGGCATCAAATAAAACGAAAGGCTCA
GTCGAAAGACTGGGCCTTTCGTTTTATCTGTTGTTTGTCGGTGAACGCTCTCTACTAGAGTCACACTGGC
TCACCTTCGGGTGGGCCTTTCTGCGTTTATAGGTACCCGTGGATCCTCTAGAGTCGACCTGCAGGCATGC
AAGCTTTTTACGGCTAGCTCAGTCCTAGGTATAGTGCTAGCCCAGCCAGAGAAACACTCTTTAACAGGGG
GTAGTATGATGTCTCGTTTAGATAAAAGTAAAGTGATTAACAGCGCATTAGAGCTGCTTAATGAGGTCGG
AATCGAAGGTTTAACAACCCGTAAACTCGCCCAGAAGCTAGGTGTAGAGCAGCCTACATTGTATTGGCAT
GTAAAAAATAAGCGGGCTTTGCTCGACGCCTTAGCCATTGAGATGTTAGATAGGCACCATACTCACTTTT
GCCCTTTAGAAGGGGAAAGCTGGCAAGATTTTTTACGTAATAACGCTAAAAGTTTTAGATGTGCTTTACT
AAGTCATCGCGATGGAGCAAAAGTACATTTAGGTACACGGCCTACAGAAAAACAGTATGAAACTCTCGAA
AATCAATTAGCCTTTTTATGCCAACAAGGTTTTTCACTAGAGAATGCATTATATGCACTCAGCGCAGTGG
GGCATTTTACTTTAGGTTGCGTATTGGAAGATCAAGAGCATCAAGTCGCTAAAGAAGAAAGGGAAACACC
TACTACTGATAGTATGCCGCCATTATTACGACAAGCTATCGAATTATTTGATCACCAAGGTGCAGAGCCA
GCCTTCTTATTCGGCCTTGAATTGATCATATGCGGATTAGAAAAACAACTTAAATGTGAAAGTGGGTCTT
AAGGCATCAAATAAAACGAAAGGCTCAGTCGAAAGACTGGGCCTTTCGTTTTATCTGTTGTTTGTCGGTG
AACGCTCTCCTGAGTAGGACAAATCCGCCGCCCTAGACCTAGGGCGTTCGGCTGCGGCGAGCGGTATCAG
CTCACTCAAAGGCGGTAATACGGTTATCCACAGAATCAGGGGATAACGCATGCAAGAACATGTGAGCAAA
AGGCCAGCAAAAGGCCAGGAACCGTAAAAAGGCCGCGTTGCTGGCGTTTTTCCATAGGCTCCGCCCCCCT
GACGAGCATCACAAAAATCGACGCTCAAGTCAGAGGTGGCGAAACCCGACAGGACTATAAAGATACCAGG
CGTTTCCCCCTGGAAGCTCCCTCGTGCGCTCTCCTGTTCCGACCCTGCCGCTTACCGGATACCTGTCCGC
CTTTCTCCCTTCGGGAAGCGTGGCGCTTTCTCATAGCTCACGCTGTAGGTATCTCAGTTCGGTGTAGGTC
GTTCGCTCCAAGCTGGGCTGTGTGCACGAACCCCCCGTTCAGCCCGACCGCTGCGCCTTATCCGGTAACT
ATCGTCTTGAGTCCAACCCGGTAAGACACGACTTATCGCCACTGGCAGCAGCCACTGGTAACAGGATTAG
CAGAGCGAGGTATGTAGGCGGTGCTACAGAGTTCTTGAAGTGGTGGCCTAACTACGGCTACACTAGAAGG
ACAGTATTTGGTATCTGCGCTCTGCTGAAGCCAGTTACCTTCGGAAAAAGAGTTGGTAGCTCTTGATCCG
GCAAACAAACCACCGCTGGTAGCGGTGGTTTTTTTGTTTGCAAGCAGCAGATTACGCGCAGAAAAAAAGG
ATCTCAAGAAGATCCTTTGATCTTTTCTACGGGGTCTGACGCTCAGTGGAACGAAAACTCACGTTAAGGG
ATTTTGGTCATGACTAGTGCTTGGATTCTCACCAATAAAAAACGCCCGGCGGCAACCGAGCGTTCTGAAC
AAATCCAGATGGAGTTCTGAGGTCATTACTGGATCTATCAACAGGAGTCCAAGCGAGCTCGATATCAAAT
TACGCCCCGCCCTGCCACTCATCGCAGTACTGTTGTAATTCATTAAGCATTCTGCCGACATGGAAGCCAT
CACAAACGGCATGATGAACCTGAATCGCCAGCGGCATCAGCACCTTGTCGCCTTGCGTATAATATTTGCC
CATGGTGAAAACGGGGGCGAAGAAGTTGTCCATATTGGCCACGTTTAAATCAAAACTGGTGAAACTCACC
CAGGGATTGGCTGAGACGAAAAACATATTCTCAATAAACCCTTTAGGGAAATAGGCCAGGTTTTCACCAT
AACACGCCACATCTTGCGAATATATGTGTAGAAACTGCCGGAAATCGTCGTGGTATTCACTCCAGAGCGA
TGAAAACGTTTCAGTTTGCTCATGGAAAACGGTGTAACAAGGGTGAACACTATCCCATATCACCAGCTCA
CCGTCTTTCATTGCCATACGAAATTCCGGATGAGCATTCATCAGGCGGGCAAGAATGTGAATAAAGGCCG
GATAAAACTTGTGCTTATTTTTCTTTACGGTCTTTAAAAAGGCCGTAATATCCAGCTGAACGGTCTGGTT
ATAGGTACATTGAGCAACTGACTGAAATGCCTCAAAATGTTCTTTACGATGCCATTGGGATATATCAACG
GTGGTATATCCAGTGATTTTTTTCTCCATTTTAGCTTCCTTAGCTCCTGAAAATCTCGATAACTCAAAAA
ATACGACCGGTAGTGATCTTATTTCATTATGGTGAAAGTTGGAACCTCTTACGGGCCGGCCAACGTCTCA
TTTTCGCCAGATATCGACGTCTAAGAAACCATTATTATCATGACATTAACCTATAAA
Features (pLannotate 1.2.2; 15 found; start..end, strand, type, name):
     40..113     +  promoter       PLtetO-1 promoter: modified phage lambda PL promoter with tet operator sites (Lutz and Bujard, 1997)
    148..765     +  CDS            narL: NARL_ECOLI - Also known as frdR. Experimental evidence at protein level: Swiss-Prot protein existence level 1. This protein activates the expression of the nitrate reductase (narGHJI) and formate dehydrogenase-N (fdnGHI) operons and represses the transcription of the fumarate reductase (frdABCD) operon in response to a nitrate/nitrite induction signal transmitted by either the NarX or NarQ proteins. From Escherichia coli (strain K12).
    831..902     +  terminator     rrnB T1 terminator: transcription terminator T1 from the E. coli rrnB gene
    918..945     +  terminator     T7Te terminator: phage T7 early transcription terminator
   1201..1914    +  CDS            superfolder GFP: GFP variant that folds robustly even when fused to poorly folded proteins (Pédelacq et al., 2006)
   1941..2012    +  terminator     rrnB T1 terminator: transcription terminator T1 from the E. coli rrnB gene
   2028..2055    +  terminator     T7Te terminator: phage T7 early transcription terminator
   2062..2106    +  misc_feature   MCS (fragment): pUC18/19 multiple cloning site
   2113..2141    +  promoter       J23119 promoter (fragment): bacterial promoter (Registry of Standard Biological Parts BBa J23119)
   2176..2802    +  CDS            TetR: tetracycline repressor TetR; tetR; TetR binds to the tetracycline operator tetO to inhibit transcription. This inhibition can be relieved by adding tetracycline or doxycycline.
   2808..2894    +  terminator     rrnB T1 terminator: Escherichia coli rrnB; transcription terminator T1 from the E. coli rrnB gene
   3059..3647    -  rep_origin     ori: high-copy-number ColE1/pMB1/pBR322/pUC origin of replication
   3735..3829    -  terminator     lambda t0 terminator: transcription terminator from phage lambda
   3853..4509    -  CDS            cat: CAT_ECOLX - Experimental evidence at protein level: Swiss-Prot protein existence level 1. This enzyme is an effector of chloramphenicol resistance in bacteria. From Escherichia coli. This protein is used as a marker in many commonly used cloning vectors, such as pACYC184.
   4510..4608    -  promoter       cat promoter: promoter of the E. coli cat gene encoding chloramphenicol acetyltransferase
