[The description below was written by a language model from this plasmid's Addgene catalogue record and pLannotate feature annotations shown in this document.]
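Description:
pSR357.20 is a 4,677 bp bacterial expression and synthetic-biology plasmid built on the pProTet.E333 backbone. It is used to test a rewired two-component system response regulator in E. coli. It replicates from a high-copy ColE1/pUC-type origin and is selected with chloramphenicol through a cat gene driven by its own promoter and followed by the lambda t0 terminator.

The plasmid carries three expression units in the same orientation. In the first, the PLtetO-1 promoter (a phage lambda PL derivative with tet operator sites) drives a 660 bp synthetic chimera. This chimera joins the receiver domain of NarL (residues 1–154) to the DNA-binding domain of YdfI (residues 148–213). The automated annotation labels this open reading frame simply as narL, because only the N-terminal portion matches that reference protein. The second unit is the reporter, superfolder GFP. According to the catalogue entry it is placed under the PydfJ115 output promoter, which the feature table does not annotate but which presumably lies in the unannotated region upstream of sfgfp. The third unit expresses TetR from a constitutive promoter annotated as a J23119 fragment. TetR represses PLtetO-1, so the level of the chimera can be tuned with tetracycline-class inducers. The first two units end in tandem rrnB T1 and T7Te terminators and tetR ends in rrnB T1, which insulates the units from one another.

The design lets phosphorylation of the NarL receiver domain, which is normally controlled by the nitrate/nitrite sensors NarX or NarQ, be read out as GFP fluorescence from a YdfI-responsive promoter. This provides a test of whether swapping DNA-binding domains redirects the output of the pathway. The sensor kinase is not encoded on this plasmid.
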