Addgene plasmid #125108: pSR357.20
Purpose: Expression of narL(1-154aa)-ydfI(148-213aa) chimera under PLtetO-1, output Promoter PydfJ115
Depositing lab: Jeffrey Tabor. Depositing organization: Rice University. Publication: Rewiring bacterial two-component systems by modular DNA-binding domain swapping. Schmidl SR, Ekness F, Sofjan K, Daeffler KN, Brink KR, Landry BP, Gerhardt KP, Dyulgyarov N, Sheth RU, Tabor JJ. Nat Chem Biol. 2019 Jul;15(7):690-698. doi: 10.1038/s41589-019-0286-6. Epub 2019 May 20. PubMed 31110305.
Backbone
  Vector backbone: pProTet.E333
  Total vector size (bp): 4677
  Vector type: Bacterial Expression, Synthetic Biology
Growth in bacteria
  Bacterial resistance: Chloramphenicol, 25 μg/mL
  Growth temperature: 37°C
  Growth strain: NEB-10beta
  Copy number: High Copy
Gene/Insert 1
  Gene/Insert name: narL(REC)-ydfI(DBD)154
  Species: Synthetic
  Insert size (bp): 660
Gene/Insert 2
  Gene/Insert name: sfgfp (alt name: Super folder GFP)
  Species: Synthetic
  Insert size (bp): 714
Gene/Insert 3
  Gene/Insert name: tetR
  Species: Tn10 from E. coli
  Insert size (bp): 625
  GenBank ID: NC_009133.1
Terms and licenses: Academic/Nonprofit Terms; Industry Terms: Not Available to Industry
How to cite: pSR357.20 was a gift from Jeffrey Tabor (Addgene plasmid # 125108 ; http://n2t.net/addgene:125108 ; RRID:Addgene_125108)
